Addgene plasmid #84098: pFGC5941-PacI-ath-STTM171
Purpose: target miRNA171 for destruction in Arabidopsis thaliana
Depositing lab: Guiliang Tang. Depositing organization: Michigan Technological University. Publication: Construction of short tandem target mimic (STTM) to block the functions of plant and animal microRNAs. Tang G, Yan J, Gu Y, Qiao M, Fan R, Mao Y, Tang X. Methods. 2012 Oct;58(2):118-25. doi: 10.1016/j.ymeth.2012.10.006. Epub 2012 Oct 23. PubMed 23098881.
Backbone
  Vector backbone: pFGC5941-PacI
  Backbone manufacturer: Guiliang Tang (Addgene plasmid # 44182)
  Backbone size w/o insert (bp): 8608
  Vector type: Plant Expression
  Selectable markers: Basta
Growth in bacteria
  Bacterial resistance: Chloramphenicol and Kanamycin, 25 & 50 μg/mL
  Growth temperature: 37°C
  Growth strain: DH5alpha
  Copy number: High Copy
Gene/Insert
  Gene/Insert name: STTM171
  Species: A. thaliana (mustard weed)
  Insert size (bp): 2846
  Promoter: 2x35S
  Cloning method: Restriction Enzyme; 5′ cloning site PacI (not destroyed); 3′ cloning site PacI (not destroyed)
  Sequencing primers: 5′ CACTATCCTTCGCAAGACCCTTCC; 3′ CAACACATGAGCGAAACCCTATAA
Terms and licenses: Academic/Nonprofit Terms; Industry Terms: Not Available to Industry
Depositor comments: The insert within this plasmid contains a 2x35S promoter, STTM, T35S and CmR.
How to cite: pFGC5941-PacI-ath-STTM171 was a gift from Guiliang Tang (Addgene plasmid # 84098 ; http://n2t.net/addgene:84098 ; RRID:Addgene_84098)
