[The description below was written by a language model from this plasmid's Addgene catalogue record and pLannotate feature annotations shown in this document.]
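Description:
pFGC5941-PacI-ath-STTM171 is a plant expression binary vector for Agrobacterium-mediated transformation, designed to knock down miRNA171 in Arabidopsis thaliana by expressing a short tandem target mimic (STTM). It is built on the pFGC5941-PacI backbone. A high-copy ColE1/pUC-type origin with the pBR322 bom region supports propagation in E. coli, and the pVS1 origin with its RepA and StaA genes provides replication and stable maintenance in Agrobacterium. Bacterial selection uses two markers: a kanamycin resistance gene on the backbone and a chloramphenicol acetyltransferase gene carried within the insert.

The insert was cloned as a PacI fragment of about 2.8 kb. According to the depositor it contains a 2x35S promoter, the STTM171 sequence, a 35S terminator and the CmR cassette. The feature table is consistent with this. A partial CaMV 35S promoter copy lies just upstream of a full 35S promoter across the circular junction, and this is followed by a short unannotated stretch, presumably where the STTM lies, and the CaMV poly(A) signal. The reverse-oriented CmR gene comes next, flanked by short fragments of a ColE1-type origin.

In general, an STTM is a non-coding transcript carrying two imperfect miRNA-binding sites joined by a spacer. It binds the target miRNA without being cleaved, which sequesters the miRNA and triggers its degradation. This cassette lies between the nopaline-type T-DNA left and right borders, as does a bar gene driven by the mannopine synthase promoter and terminator, which allows Basta (phosphinothricin) selection of transformed plants. Backbone remnants, including an OCS terminator and a lacZα fragment, are also present near the right border. The construct is used for loss-of-function studies of miR171 in Arabidopsis.
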