Features (pLannotate 1.2.2; 26 found; start..end, strand, type, name):
      1..346     +  promoter       CaMV 35S promoter: strong constitutive promoter from cauliflower mosaic virus
    298..344     +  promoter       minimal CaMV 35S promoter: minimal 35S promoter from cauliflower mosaic virus
    507..683     +  polyA_signal   CaMV poly(A) signal: cauliflower mosaic virus polyadenylation signal
   1328..1987    -  CDS            CmR: chloramphenicol acetyltransferase; cat; confers resistance to chloramphenicol
   1988..2024    -  promoter       cat promoter (fragment): promoter of the E. coli cat gene encoding chloramphenicol acetyltransferase
   2024..2052    -  promoter       tet promoter: E. coli promoter for tetracycline efflux protein gene
   2114..2282    -  rep_origin     ori (fragment): high-copy-number ColE1/pMB1/pBR322/pUC origin of replication
   2327..2707    +  promoter       MAS promoter: mannopine synthase promoter (Velten et al., 1984)
   2713..3261    +  CDS            bar: PAT_STRHY - Experimental evidence at protein level: Swiss-Prot protein existence level 1. Inactivates phosphinothricin (PPT) by transfer of an acetyl group from acetyl CoA. Can also acetylate demethylphosphinothricin but not PTT or glutamate. This enzyme is an effector of phosphinothricin tripeptide (PTT or bialaphos) resistance. From Streptomyces hygroscopicus. Introduced by genetic manipulation and expressed in glufosinate-tolerant maize by Dekalb Genetics.
   3274..3526    +  terminator     MAS terminator: mannopine synthase terminator
   3612..3636    -  misc_feature   LB T-DNA repeat: left border repeat from nopaline C58 T-DNA
   4061..4855    +  CDS            KanR: aminoglycoside phosphotransferase; aphA-3; confers resistance to kanamycin
   4942..5530    +  rep_origin     ori: high-copy-number ColE1/pMB1/pBR322/pUC origin of replication
   5716..5856    -  misc_feature   bom: basis of mobility region from pBR322
   5958..5997    -  CDS            rop (fragment): Rop protein, which maintains plasmids at low copy number; rop
   6200..6394    -  rep_origin     pVS1 oriV: origin of replication for the Pseudomonas plasmid pVS1 (Heeb et al., 2000)
   6460..7533    -  CDS            pVS1 RepA: replication protein from the Pseudomonas plasmid pVS1 (Heeb et al., 2000)
   7962..8591    -  CDS            pVS1 StaA: stability protein from the Pseudomonas plasmid pVS1 (Heeb et al., 2000)
   9151..9552    -  CDS            Y4CG_SINFN (fragment): Protein inferred from homology: Swiss-Prot protein existence level 3. From Sinorhizobium fredii (strain NBRC 101917 / NGR234).
   9892..9916    -  misc_feature   RB T-DNA repeat: right border repeat from nopaline C58 T-DNA
   9982..10136   -  CDS            lacZα (fragment): LacZα fragment of β-galactosidase; lacZ fragment
  10139..10159   -  misc_feature   MCS (fragment): pUC18/19 multiple cloning site
  10160..10867   -  terminator     OCS terminator: octopine synthase terminator
  10900..10941   -  rep_origin     ori (fragment): high-copy-number ColE1/pMB1/pBR322/pUC origin of replication
  11046..11064   +  promoter       T7 promoter: promoter for bacteriophage T7 RNA polymerase
  11133..11421   +  promoter       CaMV 35S promoter (fragment): strong constitutive promoter from cauliflower mosaic virus
>Addgene plasmid #84098 | pFGC5941-PacI-ath-STTM171 | addgene full sequence | sequence record 167215 | Addgene NGS Result
TGAGACTTTTCAACAAAGGGTAATTTCGGGAAACCTCCTCGGATTCCATTGCCCAGCTATCTGTCACCTC
ATCGAGAGGACAGTAGAAAAGGAAGGTGGCTCCTACAAATGCCATCATTGCGATAAAGGAAAGGCTATCA
TTCAAGATGCCTCTGCCGACAGTGGTCCCAAAGATGGACCCCCACCCACGAGGAGCATCGTGGAAAAAGA
AGACGTTCCAACCACGTCTTCAAAGCAAGTGGATTGATGTGACATCTCCACTGACATAAGGGATGACGCA
CAACCCCACTATCCTTCGCAAGACCCTTCCTCTATATAAGGAAGTTCATTTCATTTGGAGAGGACAGCCC
AAGCTTGATATTGGCGCCTAGGCTCAATCAGTTGTTGTTGTTATGGTCTAATTTAAATATGGTCTAAAGA
AGAAGAATCGTGATATTGGCTACACGGCTCAAGAATTCGGTACGCTGAAATCACCAGTCTCTCTCTACAA
ATCTATCTCTCTCTATTTTCTCCATAAATAATGTGTGAGTAGTTTCCCGATAAGGGAAATTAGGGTTCTT
ATAGGGTTTCGCTCATGTGTTGAGCATATAAGAAACCCTTAGTATGTATTTGTATTTGTAAAATACTTCT
ATCAATAAAATTTCTAATTCCTAAAACCAAAATCCAGTACTAAAATCCAGATCTCCTAAAGTCCCTATAG
ATCTTTGTCGTGAATATAAACCAGACACGAGACGACTAGACCTGGAGCCCAGACGCCGTTCGAAGCTAGA
AGTACCGCTTAGGCAGGAGGCCGTTAGGGAAAAGATGCTAAGGCAGGGTTGGTTACGTTGACTCCCCCGT
AGGTTTGGTTTAAATATGATGAAGTGGACGGAAGGGAGGAGGAAGACAAGGAAGGATAAGGTTGCAGGCC
CTGTGCAAGGTAAGAAGATGGAAATTTGATAGAGGTACGCTACTATACTTATACTATACGCTAAGGGAAT
GATTGTATTTATACCCTATACCCCCTAATAACCCCTTATCAATTTAAGAAATAATCCGCATAAGCCCCCG
CTTAAAAATTGGTATCAGAGCCATGAATAGGTCTATGACCAAAACTCAAGAGGATAAAACCTCACCAAAA
TACGAAAGAGTCCTTAACTCTAAAGATAAAAGATCTTTCAAGATCAAAACTAGTTCCCTCACACCGGTGA
CGGGGATCGCATGCGACCTCTAGACCATCACATTGGAGCTTCAGCTGCTCGAGTTCTATAGCGTCACCTA
AATCGTATGTGTATGATACATAAGGTTATGTATTAATTGTAGCCGCGTTCTTACGTCGACGTACCAATTA
CGCCCCGCCCTGTCACTCATCGCAGTACTGTTGTAATTCATTAAGCATTCTGCCGACATGGAAGCCATCA
CAGACGGCATGATGAACCTGAATCGCCAGCGGCATCAGCACCTTGTCGCCTTGCGTATAATATTTGCCCA
TGGTGAAAACGGGGGCGAAGAAGTTGTCCATATTGGCCACGTTTAAATCAAAACTGGTGAAACTCACCCA
GGGATTGGCTGAGACGAAAAACATATTCTCAATAAACCCTTTAGGGAAATAGGCCAGGTTTTCACCGTAA
CACGCCACATCTTGCGAATATATGTGTAGAAACTGCCGGAAATCGTCGTGGTATTCACTCCAGAGCGATG
AAAACGTTTCAGTTTGCTCATGGAAAACGGTGTAACAAGGGTGAACACTATCCCATATTACCAGCTCACC
GTCTTTCATTGCCATACGGAACTCCGGATGAGCATTCATCAGGCGGGCAAGAATGTGAATAAAGGCCGGA
TAAAACTTGTGCTTATTTTTCTTTACGGTCTTTAAAAAGGCCGTAATATCCAGCTGAACGGTCTGGTTAT
AGGTACATTGAGCAACTGACTGAAATGCCTCAAAATGTTCTTTACGATGCCATTGGGACATATCAACGGT
GGTATATCCAGTGATTTCTTTCTCCATTTTAGCTTCCTTAGCTCCTGAAAATCTCGATAACTCATTAAAG
CTTATCGATGATAAGCTGTCAAACATGAGAATTTAGCCCGCCTAATGAGCGGGCTTTTTGTTGTGATCCG
CGTTGCTGGCGTTTTTCCATAGGCTCCGCCCCCCTGACGAGCATCACAAAAATCGACGCTCAAGTCAGAG
GTGGCGAAACCCGACAGGACTATAAAGATACCAGGCGTTTCCCCCCTGGAAGCTCCCTCGTGCGCTCTCC
TGTTCCGACCCTGCCGCTTACCGGATACCTGTCCGCCTTTCTTAATTAACTCTCTAGACTCACCTAGGAT
CCATGAATTCTGAGATTTTTCAAATCAGTGCGCAAGACGTGACGTAAGTATCCGAGTCAGTTTTTATTTT
TCTACTAATTTGGTCGTTTATTTCGGCGTGTAGGACATGGCAACCGGGCCTGAATTTCGCGGGTATTCTG
TTTCTATTCCAACTTTTTCTTGATCCGCAGCCATTAACGACTTTTGAATAGATACGCTGACACGCCAAGC
CTCGCTAGTCAAAAGTGTACCAAACAACGCTTTACAGCAAGAACGGAATGCGCGTGACGCTCGCGGTGAC
GCCATTTCGCCTTTTCAGAAATGGATAAATAGCCTTGCTTCCTATTATATCTTCCCAAATTACCAATACA
TTACACTAGCATCTGAATTTCATAACCAATCTCGATACACCAAATCGAATCGATGAGCCCAGAACGACGC
CCGGCCGACATCCGCCGTGCCACCGAGGCGGACATGCCGGCGGTCTGCACCATCGTCAACCACTACATCG
AGACAAGCACGGTCAACTTCCGTACCGAGCCGCAGGAACCGCAGGAGTGGACGGACGACCTCGTCCGTCT
GCGGGAGCGCTATCCCTGGCTCGTCGCCGAGGTGGACGGCGAGGTCGCCGGCATCGCCTACGCGGGCCCC
TGGAAGGCACGCAACGCCTACGACTGGACGGCCGAGTCGACCGTGTACGTCTCCCCCCGCCACCAGCGGA
CGGGACTGGGCTCCACGCTCTACACCCACCTGCTGAAGTCCCTGGAGGCACAGGGCTTCAAGAGCGTGGT
CGCTGTCATCGGGCTGCCCAACGACCCGAGCGTGCGCATGCACGAGGCGCTCGGATATGCCCCCCGCGGC
ATGCTGCGGGCGGCCGGCTTCAAGCACGGGAACTGGCATGACGTGGGTTTCTGGCAGCTGGACTTCAGCC
TGCCGGTACCGCCCCGTCCGGTCCTGCCCGTCACCGAGATTTGACTGCAGAATCTTGGACTCCCATGTTG
GCAAAGGCAACCAAACAAACAATGAATGATCCGCTCCTGCATATGGGGCGGTTTGAGTATTTCAACTGCC
ATTTGGGCTGAATTGAAGACATGCTCCTGTCAGAAATTCCGTGATCTTACTCAATATTCAGTAATCTCGG
CCAATATCCTAAATGTGCGTGGCTTTATCTGTCTTTGTATTGTTTCATCAATTCATGTAACGTTTGCTTT
TCTTATGAATTTTCAAATAAATTATCAGATCCGAGCTCGAATTAATTCGGCGTTAATTCAGTACATTAAA
AACGTCCGCAATGTGTTATTAAGTTGTCTAAGCGTCAATTTGTTTACACCACAATATATCCTGCCACCAG
CCAGCCAACAGCTCCCCGACCGGCAGCTCGGCACAAAATCACCACTCGATACAGGCAGCCCATCAGTCCG
GGACGGCGTCAGCGGGAGAGCCGTTGTAAGGCGGCAGACTTTGCTCATGTTACCGATGCTATTCGGAAGA
ACGGCAACTAAGCTGCCGGGTTTGAAACACGGATGATCTCGCGGAGGGTAGCATGTTGATTGTAACGATG
ACAGAGCGTTGCTGCCTGTGATCACCGCGGTTTCAAAATCGGCTCCGTCGATACTATGTTATACGCCAAC
TTTGAAAACAACTTTGAAAAAGCTGTTTTCTGGTATTTAAGGTTTTAGAATGCAAGGAACAGTGAATTGG
AGTTCGTCTTGTTATAATTAGCTTCTTGGGGTATCTTTAAATACTGTAGAAAAGAGGAAGGAAATAATAA
ATGGCTAAAATGAGAATATCACCGGAATTGAAAAAACTGATCGAAAAATACCGCTGCGTAAAAGATACGG
AAGGAATGTCTCCTGCTAAGGTATATAAGCTGGTGGGAGAAAATGAAAACCTATATTTAAAAATGACGGA
CAGCCGGTATAAAGGGACCACCTATGATGTGGAACGGGAAAAGGACATGATGCTATGGCTGGAAGGAAAG
CTGCCTGTTCCAAAGGTCCTGCACTTTGAACGGCATGATGGCTGGAGCAATCTGCTCATGAGTGAGGCCG
ATGGCGTCCTTTGCTCGGAAGAGTATGAAGATGAACAAAGCCCTGAAAAGATTATCGAGCTGTATGCGGA
GTGCATCAGGCTCTTTCACTCCATCGACATATCGGATTGTCCCTATACGAATAGCTTAGACAGCCGCTTA
GCCGAATTGGATTACTTACTGAATAACGATCTGGCCGATGTGGATTGCGAAAACTGGGAAGAAGACACTC
CATTTAAAGATCCGCGCGAGCTGTATGATTTTTTAAAGACGGAAAAGCCCGAAGAGGAACTTGTCTTTTC
CCACGGCGACCTGGGAGACAGCAACATCTTTGTGAAAGATGGCAAAGTAAGTGGCTTTATTGATCTTGGG
AGAAGCGGCAGGGCGGACAAGTGGTATGACATTGCCTTCTGCGTCCGGTCGATCAGGGAGGATATCGGGG
AAGAACAGTATGTCGAGCTATTTTTTGACTTACTGGGGATCAAGCCTGATTGGGAGAAAATAAAATATTA
TATTTTACTGGATGAATTGTTTTAGTACCTAGAATGCATGACCAAAATCCCTTAACGTGAGTTTTCGTTC
CACTGAGCGTCAGACCCCGTAGAAAAGATCAAAGGATCTTCTTGAGATCCTTTTTTTCTGCGCGTAATCT
GCTGCTTGCAAACAAAAAAACCACCGCTACCAGCGGTGGTTTGTTTGCCGGATCAAGAGCTACCAACTCT
TTTTCCGAAGGTAACTGGCTTCAGCAGAGCGCAGATACCAAATACTGTCCTTCTAGTGTAGCCGTAGTTA
GGCCACCACTTCAAGAACTCTGTAGCACCGCCTACATACCTCGCTCTGCTAATCCTGTTACCAGTGGCTG
CTGCCAGTGGCGATAAGTCGTGTCTTACCGGGTTGGACTCAAGACGATAGTTACCGGATAAGGCGCAGCG
GTCGGGCTGAACGGGGGGTTCGTGCACACAGCCCAGCTTGGAGCGAACGACCTACACCGAACTGAGATAC
CTACAGCGTGAGCTATGAGAAAGCGCCACGCTTCCCGAAGGGAGAAAGGCGGACAGGTATCCGGTAAGCG
GCAGGGTCGGAACAGGAGAGCGCACGAGGGAGCTTCCAGGGGGAAACGCCTGGTATCTTTATAGTCCTGT
CGGGTTTCGCCACCTCTGACTTGAGCGTCGATTTTTGTGATGCTCGTCAGGGGGGCGGAGCCTATGGAAA
AACGCCAGCAACGCGGCCTTTTTACGGTTCCTGGCCTTTTGCTGGCCTTTTGCTCACATGTTCTTTCCTG
CGTTATCCCCTGATTCTGTGGATAACCGTATTACCGCCTTTGAGTGAGCTGATACCGCTCGCCGCAGCCG
AACGACCGAGCGCAGCGAGTCAGTGAGCGAGGAAGCGGAAGAGCGCCTGATGCGGTATTTTCTCCTTACG
CATCTGTGCGGTATTTCACACCGCATATGGTGCACTCTCAGTACAATCTGCTCTGATGCCGCATAGTTAA
GCCAGTATACACTCCGCTATCGCTACGTGACTGGGTCATGGCTGCGCCCCGACACCCGCCAACACCCGCT
GACGCGCCCTGACGGGCTTGTCTGCTCCCGGCATCCGCTTACAGACAAGCTGTGACCGTCTCCGGGAGCT
GCATGTGTCAGAGGTTTTCACCGTCATCACCGAAACGCGCGAGGCAGGGTGCCTTGATGTGGGCGCCGGC
GGTCGAGTGGCGACGGCGCGGCTTGTCCGCGCCCTGGTAGATTGCCTGGCCGTAGGCCAGCCATTTTTGA
GCGGCCAGCGGCCGCGATAGGCCGACGCGAAGCGGCGGGGCGTAGGGAGCGCAGCGACCGAAGGGTAGGC
GCTTTTTGCAGCTCTTCGGCTGTGCGCTGGCCAGACAGTTATGCACAGGCCAGGCGGGTTTTAAGAGTTT
TAATAAGTTTTAAAGAGTTTTAGGCGGAAAAATCGCCTTTTTTCTCTTTTATATCAGTCACTTACATGTG
TGACCGGTTCCCAATGTACGGCTTTGGGTTCCCAATGTACGGGTTCCGGTTCCCAATGTACGGCTTTGGG
TTCCCAATGTACGTGCTATCCACAGGAAAGAGACCTTTTCGACCTTTTTCCCCTGCTAGGGCAATTTGCC
CTAGCATCTGCTCCGTACATTAGGAACCGGCGGATGCTTCGCCCTCGATCAGGTTGCGGTAGCGCATGAC
TAGGATCGGGCCAGCCTGCCCCGCCTCCTCCTTCAAATCGTACTCCGGCAGGTCATTTGACCCGATCAGC
TTGCGCACGGTGAAACAGAACTTCTTGAACTCTCCGGCGCTGCCACTGCGTTCGTAGATCGTCTTGAACA
ACCATCTGGCTTCTGCCTTGCCTGCGGCGCGGCGTGCCAGGCGGTAGAGAAAACGGCCGATGCCGGGATC
GATCAAAAAGTAATCGGGGTGAACCGTCAGCACGTCCGGGTTCTTGCCTTCTGTGATCTCGCGGTACATC
CAATCAGCTAGCTCGATCTCGATGTACTCCGGCCGCCCGGTTTCGCTCTTTACGATCTTGTAGCGGCTAA
TCAAGGCTTCACCCTCGGATACCGTCACCAGGCGGCCGTTCTTGGCCTTCTTCGTACGCTGCATGGCAAC
GTGCGTGGTGTTTAACCGAATGCAGGTTTCTACCAGGTCGTCTTTCTGCTTTCCGCCATCGGCTCGCCGG
CAGAACTTGAGTACGTCCGCAACGTGTGGACGGAACACGCGGCCGGGCTTGTCTCCCTTCCCTTCCCGGT
ATCGGTTCATGGATTCGGTTAGATGGGAAACCGCCATCAGTACCAGGTCGTAATCCCACACACTGGCCAT
GCCGGCCGGCCCTGCGGAAACCTCTACGTGCCCGTCTGGAAGCTCGTAGCGGATCACCTCGCCAGCTCGT
CGGTCACGCTTCGACAGACGGAAAACGGCCACGTCCATGATGCTGCGACTATCGCGGGTGCCCACGTCAT
AGAGCATCGGAACGAAAAAATCTGGTTGCTCGTCGCCCTTGGGCGGCTTCCTAATCGACGGCGCACCGGC
TGCCGGCGGTTGCCGGGATTCTTTGCGGATTCGATCAGCGGCCGCTTGCCACGATTCACCGGGGCGTGCT
TCTGCCTCGATGCGTTGCCGCTGGGCGGCCTGCGCGGCCTTCAACTTCTCCACCAGGTCATCACCCAGCG
CCGCGCCGATTTGTACCGGGCCGGATGGTTTGCGACCGCTCACGCCGATTCCTCGGGCTTGGGGGTTCCA
GTGCCATTGCAGGGCCGGCAGGCAACCCAGCCGCTTACGCCTGGCCAACCGCCCGTTCCTCCACACATGG
GGCATTCCACGGCGTCGGTGCCTGGTTGTTCTTGATTTTCCATGCCGCCTCCTTTAGCCGCTAAAATTCA
TCTACTCATTTATTCATTTGCTCATTTACTCTGGTAGCTGCGCGATGTATTCAGATAGCAGCTCGGTAAT
GGTCTTGCCTTGGCGTACCGCGTACATCTTCAGCTTGGTGTGATCCTCCGCCGGCAACTGAAAGTTGACC
CGCTTCATGGCTGGCGTGTCTGCCAGGCTGGCCAACGTTGCAGCCTTGCTGCTGCGTGCGCTCGGACGGC
CGGCACTTAGCGTGTTTGTGCTTTTGCTCATTTTCTCTTTACCTCATTAACTCAAATGAGTTTTGATTTA
ATTTCAGCGGCCAGCGCCTGGACCTCGCGGGCAGCGTCGCCCTCGGGTTCTGATTCAAGAACGGTTGTGC
CGGCGGCGGCAGTGCCTGGGTAGCTCACGCGCTGCGTGATACGGGACTCAAGAATGGGCAGCTCGTACCC
GGCCAGCGCCTCGGCAACCTCACCGCCGATGCGCGTGCCTTTGATCGCCCGCGACACGACAAAGGCCGCT
TGTAGCCTTCCATCCGTGACCTCAATGCGCTGCTTAACCAGCTCCACCAGGTCGGCGGTGGCCCATATGT
CGTAAGGGCTTGGCTGCACCGGAATCAGCACGAAGTCGGCTGCCTTGATCGCGGACACAGCCAAGTCCGC
CGCCTGGGGCGCTCCGTCGATCACTACGAAGTCGCGCCGGCCGATGGCCTTCACGTCGCGGTCAATCGTC
GGGCGGTCGATGCCGACAACGGTTAGCGGTTGATCTTCCCGCACGGCCGCCCAATCGCGGGCACTGCCCT
GGGGATCGGAATCGACTAACAGAACATCGGCCCCGGCGAGTTGCAGGGCGCGGGCTAGATGGGTTGCGAT
GGTCGTCTTGCCTGACCCGCCTTTCTGGTTAAGTACAGCGATAACCTTCATGCGTTCCCCTTGCGTATTT
GTTTATTTACTCATCGCATCATATACGCAGCGACCGCATGACGCAAGCTGTTTTACTCAAATACACATCA
CCTTTTTAGACGGCGGCGCTCGGTTTCTTCAGCGGCCAAGCTGGCCGGCCAGGCCGCCAGCTTGGCATCA
GACAAACCGGCCAGGATTTCATGCAGCCGCACGGTTGAGACGTGCGCGGGCGGCTCGAACACGTACCCGG
CCGCGATCATCTCCGCCTCGATCTCTTCGGTAATGAAAAACGGTTCGTCCTGGCCGTCCTGGTGCGGTTT
CATGCTTGTTCCTCTTGGCGTTCATTCTCGGCGGCCGCCAGGGCGTCGGCCTCGGTCAATGCGTCCTCAC
GGAAGGCACCGCGCCGCCTGGCCTCGGTGGGCGTCACTTCCTCGCTGCGCTCAAGTGCGCGGTACAGGGT
CGAGCGATGCACGCCAAGCAGTGCAGCCGCCTCTTTCACGGTGCGGCCTTCCTGGTCGATCAGCTCGCGG
GCGTGCGCGATCTGTGCCGGGGTGAGGGTAGGGCGGGGGCCAAACTTCACGCCTCGGGCCTTGGCGGCCT
CGCGCCCGCTCCGGGTGCGGTCGATGATTAGGGAACGCTCGAACTCGGCAATGCCGGCGAACACGGTCAA
CACCATGCGGCCGGCCGGCGTGGTGGTGTCGGCCCACGGCTCTGCCAGGCTACGCAGGCCCGCGCCGGCC
TCCTGGATGCGCTCGGCAATGTCCAGTAGGTCGCGGGTGCTGCGGGCCAGGCGGTCTAGCCTGGTCACTG
TCACAACGTCGCCAGGGCGTAGGTGGTCAAGCATCCTGGCCAGCTCCGGGCGGTCGCGCCTGGTGCCGGT
GATCTTCTCGGAAAACAGCTTGGTGCAGCCGGCCGCGTGCAGTTCGGCCCGTTGGTTGGTCAAGTCCTGG
TCGTCGGTGCTGACGCGGGCATAGCCCAGCAGGCCAGCGGCGGCGCTCTTGTTCATGGCGTAATGTCTCC
GGTTCTAGTCGCAAGTATTCTACTTTATGCGACTAAAACACGCGACAAGAAAACGCCAGGAAAAGGGCAG
GGCGGCAGCCTGTCGCGTAACTTAGGACTTGTGCGACATGTCGTTTTCAGAAGACGGCTGCACTGAACGT
CAGAAGCCGACTGCACTATAGCAGCGGAGGGGTTGGATCAAAGTACTTTGATCCCGAGGGGAACCCTGTG
GTTGGCATGCACATACAAATGGACGAACGGATAAACCTTTTCACGCCCTTTTAAATATCCGATTATTCTA
ATAAACGCTCTTTTCTCTTAGGTTTACCCGCCAATATATCCTGTCAAACACTGATAGTTTAAACTGAAGG
CGGGAAACGACAATCTGATCCAAGCTCAAGCTGCTCTAGCATTCGCCATTCAGGCTGCGCAACTGTTGGG
AAGGGCGATCGGTGCGGGCCTCTTCGCTATTACGCCAGCTGGCGAAAGGGGGATGTGCTGCAAGGCGATT
AAGTTGGGTAACGCCAGGGTTTTCCCAGTCACGACGTTGTAAAACGACGGCCAGTGCCAAGCTTGCATGC
CTGCAGGTCCTGCTGAGCCTCGACATGTTGTCGCAAAATTCGCCCTGGACCCGCCCAACGATTTGTCGTC
ACTGTCAAGGTTTGACCTGCACTTCATTTGGGGCCCACATACACCAAAAAAATGCTGCATAATTCTCGGG
GCAGCAAGTCGGTTACCCGGCCGCCGTGCTGGACCGGGTTGAATGGTGCCCGTAACTTTCGGTAGAGCGG
ACGGCCAATACTCAACTTCAAGGAATCTCACCCATGCGCGCCGGCGGGGAACCGGAGTTCCCTTCAGTGA
GCGTTATTAGTTCGCCGCTCGGTGTGTCGTAGATACTAGCCCCTGGGGCACTTTTGAAATTTGAATAAGA
TTTATGTAATCAGTCTTTTAGGTTTGACCGGTTCTGCCGCTTTTTTTAAAATTGGATTTGTAATAATAAA
ACGCAATTGTTTGTTATTGTGGCGCTCTATCATAGATGTCGCTATAAACCTATTCAGCACAATATATTGT
TTTCATTTTAATATTGTACATATAAGTAGTAGGGTACAATCAGTAAATTGAACGGAGAATATTATTCATA
AAAATACGATAGTAACGGGTGATATATTCATTAGAATGAACCGAAACCGGCGGTAAGGATCTGAGCTACA
CATGCTCAGGTTTTTTACAACGTGCACAACAGAATTGAAAGCAAATATCATGCGATCATAGGCGTCTCGC
ATATCTCATTAAAGCAGGACTCTAGGGACTAGTCCCGGGTCTTAATTAAGTTTGCAAGCAGCAGATTACG
CGCAGAAAGAAAGGATCTCAAGGAGATCCTTTGGATCACAAAAAAAAAGCCCGCTCATTAGGCGGGTTAA
ATTCCCGGGTACTGCAGCCGATTCATTAATGCAGGTTAACCTGGCTTATCGAAATTAATACGACTCACTA
TAGGGAGACCGGCAGATCTGATCCCTACTCCAAAAATGTCAAAGATACAGTCTCAGAAGACCAAAGGGCT
ATTGAGACTTTTCAACAAAGGGTAATTTCGGGAAACCTCCTCGGATTCCATTGCCCAGCTATCTGTCACT
TCATCGAAAGGACAGTGGAAAAGGAAGGTGGCTCCTACAAATGCCATCATTGCGATAAAGGAAAGGCTAT
CATTCAAGATGCCTCTGCCGACAGTGGTCCCAAAGATGGACCCCCACCCACGAGGAGCATCGTGGGAAAA
GAAGACGTTCCAACCACGTCTTCAAAGCAAGTGGATTGATGTGACATCTCCACTGACGTAAGGGATGACG
CACAATCCCACCCCTACTCCAAAAATGTCAAAGATACTGTCTCAGAAGACCAAAGGGCTAT
