>Addgene plasmid #84098 | pFGC5941-PacI-ath-STTM171 | depositor partial sequence | sequence record 160654 | STTM
GATATTGGCGCCTAGGCTCAATCAGTTGTTGTTGTTATGGTCTAATTTAAATATGGTCTAAAGAAGAAGA
ATCGTGATATTGGCTACACGGCTCAA
